>Addgene plasmid #123844 | MTK4b_006 | addgene full sequence | sequence record 249797 | Addgene NGS Result
CGCAGCGGTCGGGCTGAACGGGGGGTTCGTGCACACAGCCCAGCTTGGAGCGAACGACCTACACCGAACT
GAGATACCTACAGCGTGAGCTATGAGAAAGCGCCACGCTTCCCGAAGGGAGAAAGGCGGACAGGTATCCG
GTAAGCGGCAGGGTCGGAACAGGAGAGCGCACGAGGGAGCTTCCAGGGGGAAACGCCTGGTATCTTTATA
GTCCTGTCGGGTTTCGCCACCTCTGACTTGAGCGTCGATTTTTGTGATGCTCGTCAGGGGGGCGGAGCCT
ATGGAAAAACGCCAGCAACGCGGCCTTTTTACGGTTCCTGGCCTTTTGCTGGCCTTTTGCTCACATGTTC
TTTCCTGCGTTATCCCCTGATTCTGTGGATAACCGTAGTCGGTCTCATGGCGGTGGGCTGTGAGACCAGA
CCAATAAAAAACGCCCGGCGGCAACCGAGCGTTCTGAACAAATCCAGATGGAGTTCTGAGGTCATTACTG
GATCTATCAACAGGAGTCCAAGCGAGCTCGATATCAAATTACGCCCCGCCCTGCCACTCATCGCAGTACT
GTTGTAATTCATTAAGCATTCTGCCGACATGGAAGCCATCACAAACGGCATGATGAACCTGAATCGCCAG
CGGCATCAGCACCTTGTCGCCTTGCGTATAATATTTGCCCATGGTGAAAACGGGGGCGAAGAAGTTGTCC
ATATTGGCCACGTTTAAATCAAAACTGGTGAAACTCACCCAGGGATTGGCTGAAACGAAAAACATATTCT
CAATAAACCCTTTAGGGAAATAGGCCAGGTTTTCACCGTAACACGCCACATCTTGCGAATATATGTGTAG
AAACTGCCGGAAATCGTCGTGGTATTCACTCCAGAGCGATGAAAACGTTTCAGTTTGCTCATGGAAAACG
GTGTAACAAGGGTGAACACTATCCCATATCACCAGCTCACCGTCTTTCATTGCCATACGAAATTCCGGAT
GAGCATTCATCAGGCGGGCAAGAATGTGAATAAAGGCCGGATAAAACTTGTGCTTATTTTTCTTTACGGT
CTTTAAAAAGGCCGTAATATCCAGCTGAACGGTCTGGTTATAGGTACATTGAGCAACTGACTGAAATGCC
TCAAAATGTTCTTTACGATGCCATTGGGATATATCAACGGTGGTATATCCAGTGATTTTTTTCTCCATTT
TAGCTTCCTTAGCTCCTGAAAATCTCGATAACTCAAAAAATACGCCCGGTAGTGATCTTATTTCATTATG
GTGAAAGTTGGAACCTCTTACGTGCCCGATCAATCATGACCAAAATCCCTTAACGTGAGTTTTCGTTCCA
CTGAGCGTCAGACCCCGTAGAAAAGATCAAAGGATCTTCTTGAGATCCTTTTTTTCTGCGCGTAATCTGC
TGCTTGCAAACAAAAAAACCACCGCTACCAGCGGTGGTTTGTTTGCCGGATCAAGAGCTACCAACTCTTT
TTCCGAAGGTAACTGGCTTCAGCAGAGCGCAGATACCAAATACTGTTCTTCTAGTGTAGCCGTAGTTAGG
CCACCACTTCAAGAACTCTGTAGCACCGCCTACATACCTCGCTCTGCTAATCCTGTTACCAGTGGCTGCT
GCCAGTGGCGATAAGTCGTGTCTTACCGGGTTGGACTCAAGACGATAGTTACCGGATAAGG
Features (pLannotate 1.2.2; 4 found; start..end, strand, type, name):
    424..458     -  terminator     lambda t0 terminator: minimal transcription terminator from phage lambda (Scholtissek and Grosse, 1987)
    532..1188    -  CDS            cat: CAT_ECOLX - Experimental evidence at protein level: Swiss-Prot protein existence level 1. This enzyme is an effector of chloramphenicol resistance in bacteria. From Escherichia coli. This protein is used as a marker in many commonly used cloning vectors, such as pACYC184.
   1189..1286    -  promoter       cat promoter: promoter of the E. coli cat gene encoding chloramphenicol acetyltransferase
   1370..287     +  rep_origin     ori (across the origin): high-copy-number ColE1/pMB1/pBR322/pUC origin of replication
