[The description below was written by a language model from this plasmid's Addgene catalogue record and pLannotate feature annotations shown in this document.]
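Description:
MTK4b_006 is a small part plasmid (about 1.7 kb) from the Mammalian Toolkit (MTK), a modular hierarchical cloning system for assembling genetic circuits for mammalian cells. It is built on the MTK0_027 part-entry backbone and, although catalogued as a mammalian expression vector, it is really a bacterial storage vehicle for a single standardized part and has no mammalian expression capability of its own. Almost the whole annotated sequence is backbone: a high-copy ColE1/pUC-type origin of replication that spans the numbering origin, and a chloramphenicol acetyltransferase (cat) gene driven by its native promoter and followed by a minimal lambda t0 terminator, which provides chloramphenicol selection in E. coli.

The payload is a synthetic spacer sequence designated for multicistronic designs, formatted as a Type 4b part. It was inserted into the entry vector through BsmBI sites that were destroyed during cloning, as expected for Type IIS (Golden Gate-style) domestication. The depositor notes that the 4b position is normally filled by a polyadenylation signal when a Type 4a coding part is included. This spacer therefore appears to occupy that slot without supplying a polyadenylation signal, which fits transcription units meant to be joined into multicistronic arrangements, although the record does not spell out the mechanism. The automated annotation detected no feature in the short region left for the insert, which fits a non-functional synthetic spacer. The record does not give the spacer's length or composition, or the overhangs used in later assembly. The plasmid is used as a building block to combine with other MTK parts when constructing transcription units.
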