Addgene plasmid #123844: MTK4b_006
Purpose: Encodes spacer sequence (multicistronic) as a Type 4b part to be used in the MTK system
Depositing lab: Hana El-Samad. Depositing organization: University of California, San Francisco (UCSF). Publication: A Toolkit for Rapid Modular Construction of Biological Circuits in Mammalian Cells. Fonseca JP, Bonny AR, Kumar GR, Ng AH, Town J, Wu QC, Aslankoohi E, Chen SY, Dods G, Harrigan P, Osimiri LC, Kistler AL, El-Samad H. ACS Synth Biol. 2019 Nov 15;8(11):2593-2606. doi: 10.1021/acssynbio.9b00322. Epub 2019 Nov 5. PubMed 31686495.
Backbone
  Vector backbone: MTK0_027
  Vector type: Mammalian Expression
Growth in bacteria
  Bacterial resistance: Chloramphenicol, 25 μg/mL
  Growth temperature: 37°C
  Growth strain: DH5alpha
  Copy number: Unknown
Gene/Insert
  Gene/Insert name: Spacer for multicistronic
  Species: Synthetic
  Cloning method: Restriction Enzyme; 5′ cloning site BsmBI (destroyed during cloning); 3′ cloning site BsmBI (destroyed during cloning)
Terms and licenses: Academic/Nonprofit Terms; Industry Terms: Not Available to Industry
Depositor comments: Type 4b parts are polyadenylation signals used when a type 4a has been included as a coding sequence. Please visit https://www.biorxiv.org/content/10.1101/506188v2 for BioRxiv preprint
How to cite: MTK4b_006 was a gift from Hana El-Samad (Addgene plasmid # 123844 ; http://n2t.net/addgene:123844 ; RRID:Addgene_123844)
